Addgene plasmid #183095: ePPE
Purpose: For plant prime editing in rice plants or monocotyledons protoplasts
Depositing lab: Caixia Gao. Depositing organization: Institute of Genetics and Developmental Biology, Chinese Academy of Sciences. Publication: An engineered prime editor with enhanced editing efficiency in plants. Zong Y, Liu Y, Xue C, Li B, Li X, Wang Y, Li J, Liu G, Huang X, Cao X, Gao C. Nat Biotechnol. 2022 Mar 24. doi: 10.1038/s41587-022-01254-w. PubMed 35332341.
Backbone
  Vector backbone: pJIT163
  Vector type: Plant Expression, CRISPR
Growth in bacteria
  Bacterial resistance: Ampicillin, 100 μg/mL
  Growth temperature: 37°C
  Growth strain: DH5alpha
  Copy number: High Copy
Gene/Insert
  Gene/Insert name: Nls-nCas9-NC-nls-MLV-Nls (alt names: nCas9-NC-MLV; Cas9 nickase)
  Species: Synthetic
  Mutation: D10A in SpCas9
  Cloning method: Gibson Cloning
Terms and licenses: Academic/Nonprofit Terms; Industry Terms: Not Available to Industry
How to cite: ePPE was a gift from Caixia Gao (Addgene plasmid # 183095 ; http://n2t.net/addgene:183095 ; RRID:Addgene_183095)
