[The description below was written by a language model from this plasmid's Addgene catalogue record and pLannotate feature annotations shown in this document.]
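Description:
ePPE is a plant expression plasmid built on the pJIT163 backbone that encodes an engineered plant prime editor for use in rice plants or in protoplasts of monocotyledonous species. It is an 11,016 nt high-copy plasmid maintained in E. coli through a ColE1/pUC-type origin of replication and selected with ampicillin via the β-lactamase gene and its native promoter. Residual lac promoter, operator, CAP site and a lacI fragment are backbone remnants with no evident role in the plant payload. No plant selectable marker or T-DNA borders are annotated, consistent with direct DNA delivery rather than Agrobacterium-mediated transfer, although the record does not specify the delivery method.

The payload is a single fusion open reading frame described as Nls-nCas9-NC-nls-MLV-Nls, driven by the maize polyubiquitin (Ubi) promoter, a strong constitutive promoter widely used in monocots, and terminated by the cauliflower mosaic virus polyadenylation signal. The N-terminal portion is a Streptococcus pyogenes Cas9 nickase, followed by an "NC" element and a fragment of the Moloney murine leukemia virus gag-pol polyprotein that supplies the reverse transcriptase domain, with nuclear localization signals at the ends and internally. The record does not define "NC" or detail any changes to the reverse transcriptase, and the automated annotation text about integrase reflects the parent polyprotein entry rather than the fragment present. The catalogue lists the Cas9 mutation as D10A; prime editors conventionally use an H840A nickase, so this should be checked against the sequence.

In prime editing, the nickase cuts one DNA strand at the target, and the reverse transcriptase copies the desired edit from a pegRNA extension. No guide RNA cassette is annotated here, so the pegRNA must be supplied from a separate construct.
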