Features (pLannotate 1.2.2; 11 found; start..end, strand, type, name):
     20..2006    +  promoter       Ubi promoter: maize polyubiquitin gene promoter
   2037..6137    +  CDS            cas9: CAS9_STRP1 - Also known as csn1 From Streptococcus pyogenes serotype M1.
   6198..8030    +  CDS            gag-pol (fragment): POL_MLVMS - Experimental evidence at protein level: Swiss-Prot protein existence level 1. [Integrase]: Catalyzes viral DNA integration into the host chromosome, by performing a series of DNA cutting and joining reactions. This enzyme activity takes place after virion entry into a cell and reverse transcription of the RNA genome in dsDNA. The first step in the integration process is 3' processing. This step requires a complex comprising the viral genome, matrix protein and integrase. This complex is called the pre-integration complex (PIC). The integrase protein removes 2 nucleotides from each
   8123..8299    +  polyA_signal   CaMV poly(A) signal: cauliflower mosaic virus polyadenylation signal
   8875..8897    -  protein_bind   lac operator (fragment): The lac repressor binds to the lac operator to inhibit transcription in E. coli. This inhibition can be relieved by adding lactose or isopropyl-β-D-thiogalactopyranoside (IPTG). lac repressor encoded by lacI
   8901..8931    -  promoter       lac promoter: promoter for the E. coli lac operon
   8946..8967    -  protein_bind   CAP binding site: CAP binding activates transcription in the presence of cAMP. E. coli catabolite activator protein
   8980..9072    -  CDS            lacI (fragment): lac repressor; lacI; The lac repressor binds to the lac operator to inhibit transcription in E. coli. This inhibition can be relieved by adding lactose or isopropyl-β-D-thiogalactopyranoside (IPTG).
   9255..9843    -  rep_origin     ori: high-copy-number ColE1/pMB1/pBR322/pUC origin of replication
  10014..10874   -  CDS            AmpR: β-lactamase; bla; confers resistance to ampicillin, carbenicillin, and related antibiotics
  10875..10979   -  promoter       AmpR promoter: bla
>Addgene plasmid #183095 | ePPE | addgene full sequence | sequence record 358613 | Addgene NGS Result
CTAATTCGAGCTCGGTACCTGACCCGGTCGTGCCCCTCTCTAGAGATAATGAGCATTGCATGTCTAAGTT
ATAAAAAATTACCACATATTTTTTTTGTCACACTTGTTTGAAGTGCAGTTTATCTATCTTTATACATATA
TTTAAACTTTACTCTACGAATAATATAATCTATAGTACTACAATAATATCAGTGTTTTAGAGAATCATAT
AAATGAACAGTTAGACATGGTCTAAAGGACAATTGAGTATTTTGACAACAGGACTCTACAGTTTTATCTT
TTTAGTGTGCATGTGTTCTCCTTTTTTTTTGCAAATAGCTTCACCTATATAATACTTCATCCATTTTATT
AGTACATCCATTTAGGGTTTAGGGTTAATGGTTTTTATAGACTAATTTTTTTAGTACATCTATTTTATTC
TATTTTAGCCTCTAAATTAAGAAAACTAAAACTCTATTTTAGTTTTTTTATTTAATAATTTAGATATAAA
ATAGAATAAAATAAAGTGACTAAAAATTAAACAAATACCCTTTAAGAAATTAAAAAAACTAAGGAAACAT
TTTTCTTGTTTCGAGTAGATAATGCCAGCCTGTTAAACGCCGTCGACGAGTCTAACGGACACCAACCAGC
GAACCAGCAGCGTCGCGTCGGGCCAAGCGAAGCAGACGGCACGGCATCTCTGTCGCTGCCTCTGGACCCC
TCTCGATCGAGAGTTCCGCTCCACCGTTGGACTTGCTCCGCTGTCGGCATCCAGAAATTGCGTGGCGGAG
CGGCAGACGTGAGCCGGCACGGCAGGCGGCCTCCTCCTCCTCTCACGGCACCGGCAGCTACGGGGGATTC
CTTTCCCACCGCTCCTTCGCTTTCCCTTCCTCGCCCGCCGTAATAAATAGACACCCCCTCCACACCCTCT
TTCCCCAACCTCGTGTTGTTCGGAGCGCACACACACACAACCAGATCTCCCCCAAATCCACCCGTCGGCA
CCTCCGCTTCAAGGTACGCCGCTCGTCCTCCCCCCCCCCCCCTCTCTACCTTCTCTAGATCGGCGTTCCG
GTCCATGGTTAGGGCCCGGTAGTTCTACTTCTGTTCATGTTTGTGTTAGATCCGTGTTTGTGTTAGATCC
GTGCTGCTAGCGTTCGTACACGGATGCGACCTGTACGTCAGACACGTTCTGATTGCTAACTTGCCAGTGT
TTCTCTTTGGGGAATCCTGGGATGGCTCTAGCCGTTCCGCAGACGGGATCGATTTCATGATTTTTTTTGT
TTCGTTGCATAGGGTTTGGTTTGCCCTTTTCCTTTATTTCAATATATGCCGTGCACTTGTTTGTCGGGTC
ATCTTTTCATGCTTTTTTTTGTCTTGGTTGTGATGATGTGGTCTGGTTGGGCGGTCGTTCTAGATCGGAG
TAGAATTAATTCTGTTTCAAACTACCTGGTGGATTTATTAATTTTGGATCTGTATGTGTGTGCCATACAT
ATTCATAGTTACGAATTGAAGATGATGGATGGAAATATCGATCTAGGATAGGTATACATGTTGATGCGGG
TTTTACTGATGCATATACAGAGATGCTTTTTGTTCGCTTGGTTGTGATGATGTGGTGTGGTTGGGCGGTC
GTTCATTCGTTCTAGATCGGAGTAGAATACTGTTTCAAACTACCTGGTGTATTTATTAATTTTGGAACTG
TATGTGTGTGTCATACATCTTCATAGTTACGAGTTTAAGATGGATGGAAATATCGATCTAGGATAGGTAT
ACATGTTGATGTGGGTTTTACTGATGCATATACATGATGGCATATGCAGCATCTATTCATATGCTCTAAC
CTTGAGTACCTATCTATTATAATAAACAAGTATGTTTTATAATTATTTTGATCTTGATATACTTGGATGA
TGGCATATGCAGCAGCTATATGTGGATTTTTTTAGCCCTGCCTTCATACGCTATTTATTTGCTTGGTACT
GTTTCTTTTGTCGATGCTCACCCTGTTGTTTGGTGTTACTTCTGCAAAGCTTATGCCTAAGAAAAAGAGA
AAAGTGGACAAGAAGTACTCGATCGGCCTCGATATTGGGACTAACTCTGTTGGCTGGGCCGTGATCACCG
ACGAGTACAAGGTGCCCTCAAAGAAGTTCAAGGTCCTGGGCAACACCGATCGGCATTCCATCAAGAAGAA
TCTCATTGGCGCTCTCCTGTTCGACAGCGGCGAGACGGCTGAGGCTACGCGGCTCAAGCGCACCGCCCGC
AGGCGGTACACGCGCAGGAAGAATCGCATCTGCTACCTGCAGGAGATTTTCTCCAACGAGATGGCGAAGG
TTGACGATTCTTTCTTCCACAGGCTGGAGGAGTCATTCCTCGTGGAGGAGGATAAGAAGCACGAGCGGCA
TCCAATCTTCGGCAACATTGTCGACGAGGTTGCCTACCACGAGAAGTACCCTACGATCTACCATCTGCGG
AAGAAGCTCGTGGACTCCACAGATAAGGCGGACCTCCGCCTGATCTACCTCGCTCTGGCCCACATGATTA
AGTTCAGGGGCCATTTCCTGATCGAGGGGGATCTCAACCCGGACAATAGCGATGTTGACAAGCTGTTCAT
CCAGCTCGTGCAGACGTACAACCAGCTCTTCGAGGAGAACCCCATTAATGCGTCAGGCGTCGACGCGAAG
GCTATCCTGTCCGCTAGGCTCTCGAAGTCTCGGCGCCTCGAGAACCTGATCGCCCAGCTGCCGGGCGAGA
AGAAGAACGGCCTGTTCGGGAATCTCATTGCGCTCAGCCTGGGGCTCACGCCCAACTTCAAGTCGAATTT
CGATCTCGCTGAGGACGCCAAGCTGCAGCTCTCCAAGGACACATACGACGATGACCTGGATAACCTCCTG
GCCCAGATCGGCGATCAGTACGCGGACCTGTTCCTCGCTGCCAAGAATCTGTCGGACGCCATCCTCCTGT
CTGATATTCTCAGGGTGAACACCGAGATTACGAAGGCTCCGCTCTCAGCCTCCATGATCAAGCGCTACGA
CGAGCACCATCAGGATCTGACCCTCCTGAAGGCGCTGGTCAGGCAGCAGCTCCCCGAGAAGTACAAGGAG
ATCTTCTTCGATCAGTCGAAGAACGGCTACGCTGGGTACATTGACGGCGGGGCCTCTCAGGAGGAGTTCT
ACAAGTTCATCAAGCCGATTCTGGAGAAGATGGACGGCACGGAGGAGCTGCTGGTGAAGCTCAATCGCGA
GGACCTCCTGAGGAAGCAGCGGACATTCGATAACGGCAGCATCCCACACCAGATTCATCTCGGGGAGCTG
CACGCTATCCTGAGGAGGCAGGAGGACTTCTACCCTTTCCTCAAGGATAACCGCGAGAAGATCGAGAAGA
TTCTGACTTTCAGGATCCCGTACTACGTCGGCCCACTCGCTAGGGGCAACTCCCGCTTCGCTTGGATGAC
CCGCAAGTCAGAGGAGACGATCACGCCGTGGAACTTCGAGGAGGTGGTCGACAAGGGCGCTAGCGCTCAG
TCGTTCATCGAGAGGATGACGAATTTCGACAAGAACCTGCCAAATGAGAAGGTGCTCCCTAAGCACTCGC
TCCTGTACGAGTACTTCACAGTCTACAACGAGCTGACTAAGGTGAAGTATGTGACCGAGGGCATGAGGAA
GCCGGCTTTCCTGTCTGGGGAGCAGAAGAAGGCCATCGTGGACCTCCTGTTCAAGACCAACCGGAAGGTC
ACGGTTAAGCAGCTCAAGGAGGACTACTTCAAGAAGATTGAGTGCTTCGATTCGGTCGAGATCTCTGGCG
TTGAGGACCGCTTCAACGCCTCCCTGGGGACCTACCACGATCTCCTGAAGATCATTAAGGATAAGGACTT
CCTGGACAACGAGGAGAATGAGGATATCCTCGAGGACATTGTGCTGACACTCACTCTGTTCGAGGACCGG
GAGATGATCGAGGAGCGCCTGAAGACTTACGCCCATCTCTTCGATGACAAGGTCATGAAGCAGCTCAAGA
GGAGGAGGTACACCGGCTGGGGGAGGCTGAGCAGGAAGCTCATCAACGGCATTCGGGACAAGCAGTCCGG
GAAGACGATCCTCGACTTCCTGAAGAGCGATGGCTTCGCGAACCGCAATTTCATGCAGCTGATTCACGAT
GACAGCCTCACATTCAAGGAGGATATCCAGAAGGCTCAGGTGAGCGGCCAGGGGGACTCGCTGCACGAGC
ATATCGCGAACCTCGCTGGCTCGCCAGCTATCAAGAAGGGGATTCTGCAGACCGTGAAGGTTGTGGACGA
GCTGGTGAAGGTCATGGGCAGGCACAAGCCTGAGAACATCGTCATTGAGATGGCCCGGGAGAATCAGACC
ACGCAGAAGGGCCAGAAGAACTCACGCGAGAGGATGAAGAGGATCGAGGAGGGCATTAAGGAGCTGGGGT
CCCAGATCCTCAAGGAGCACCCGGTGGAGAACACGCAGCTGCAGAATGAGAAGCTCTACCTGTACTACCT
CCAGAATGGCCGCGATATGTATGTGGACCAGGAGCTGGATATTAACAGGCTCAGCGATTACGACGTCGAT
GCCATCGTTCCACAGTCATTCCTGAAGGATGACTCCATTGACAACAAGGTCCTCACCAGGTCGGACAAGA
ACCGGGGCAAGTCTGATAATGTTCCTTCAGAGGAGGTCGTTAAGAAGATGAAGAACTACTGGCGCCAGCT
CCTGAATGCCAAGCTGATCACGCAGCGGAAGTTCGATAACCTCACAAAGGCTGAGAGGGGCGGGCTCTCT
GAGCTGGACAAGGCGGGCTTCATCAAGAGGCAGCTGGTCGAGACACGGCAGATCACTAAGCACGTTGCGC
AGATTCTCGACTCACGGATGAACACTAAGTACGATGAGAATGACAAGCTGATCCGCGAGGTGAAGGTCAT
CACCCTGAAGTCAAAGCTCGTCTCCGACTTCAGGAAGGATTTCCAGTTCTACAAGGTTCGGGAGATCAAC
AATTACCACCATGCCCATGACGCGTACCTGAACGCGGTGGTCGGCACAGCTCTGATCAAGAAGTACCCAA
AGCTCGAGAGCGAGTTCGTGTACGGGGACTACAAGGTTTACGATGTGAGGAAGATGATCGCCAAGTCGGA
GCAGGAGATTGGCAAGGCTACCGCCAAGTACTTCTTCTACTCTAACATTATGAATTTCTTCAAGACAGAG
ATCACTCTGGCCAATGGCGAGATCCGGAAGCGCCCCCTCATCGAGACGAACGGCGAGACGGGGGAGATCG
TGTGGGACAAGGGCAGGGATTTCGCGACCGTCAGGAAGGTTCTCTCCATGCCACAAGTGAATATCGTCAA
GAAGACAGAGGTCCAGACTGGCGGGTTCTCTAAGGAGTCAATTCTGCCTAAGCGGAACAGCGACAAGCTC
ATCGCCCGCAAGAAGGACTGGGATCCGAAGAAGTACGGCGGGTTCGACAGCCCCACTGTGGCCTACTCGG
TCCTGGTTGTGGCGAAGGTTGAGAAGGGCAAGTCCAAGAAGCTCAAGAGCGTGAAGGAGCTGCTGGGGAT
CACGATTATGGAGCGCTCCAGCTTCGAGAAGAACCCGATCGATTTCCTGGAGGCGAAGGGCTACAAGGAG
GTGAAGAAGGACCTGATCATTAAGCTCCCCAAGTACTCACTCTTCGAGCTGGAGAACGGCAGGAAGCGGA
TGCTGGCTTCCGCTGGCGAGCTGCAGAAGGGGAACGAGCTGGCTCTGCCGTCCAAGTATGTGAACTTCCT
CTACCTGGCCTCCCACTACGAGAAGCTCAAGGGCAGCCCCGAGGACAACGAGCAGAAGCAGCTGTTCGTC
GAGCAGCACAAGCATTACCTCGACGAGATCATTGAGCAGATTTCCGAGTTCTCCAAGCGCGTGATCCTGG
CCGACGCGAATCTGGATAAGGTCCTCTCCGCGTACAACAAGCACCGCGACAAGCCAATCAGGGAGCAGGC
TGAGAATATCATTCATCTCTTCACCCTGACGAACCTCGGCGCCCCTGCTGCTTTCAAGTACTTCGACACA
ACTATCGATCGCAAGAGGTACACAAGCACTAAGGAGGTCCTGGACGCGACCCTCATCCACCAGTCGATTA
CCGGCCTCTACGAGACGCGCATCGACCTGTCTCAGCTCGGGGGCGACGAATTCTCCGGGAGCGAGACGCC
AGGCACCTCCGAGTCGGCCACCCCAGAATCTGCCACAGTGGTGTCCGGCCAAAAGCAGGACCGCCAGGGC
GGAGAACGCAGAAGGTCCCAGCTCGATAGGGATCAGTGTGCCTACTGCAAGGAGAAGGGCCACTGGGCCA
AAGACTGCCCGAAAAAGCCGCGCGGCCCACGCGGCCCAAGGCCACAAACATCCCTCCTTCCAAAGAAGAA
GCGGAAGGTGGAGCTCAGCGGAGGATCTTCCGGAGGATCTAGCGGCTCCGAGACACCAGGAACATCCGAA
AGCGCTACACCAGAATCTAGCGGAGGCTCTTCCGGAGGATCTAGGCCTACCCTCAACATCGAGGATGAGT
ATCGCCTCCACGAAACCTCCAAAGAACCGGACGTGTCCCTCGGCAGCACATGGCTCAGCGACTTCCCACA
AGCGTGGGCCGAAACCGGCGGCATGGGCCTCGCCGTCCGCCAAGCCCCACTCATTATCCCGCTGAAGGCG
ACCTCCACACCGGTGTCCATCAAGCAGTACCCGATGAGCCAAGAGGCGAGGCTCGGGATTAAGCCGCACA
TTCAGCGCCTCCTCGATCAAGGCATTCTCGTGCCGTGCCAATCCCCGTGGAATACACCACTCCTCCCGGT
CAAAAAGCCGGGCACCAACGACTATCGCCCGGTCCAAGATCTCCGCGAGGTCAACAAGCGCGTGGAAGAC
ATCCACCCGACCGTCCCGAACCCGTATAATCTGCTCTCCGGGCTCCCACCATCCCACCAGTGGTATACAG
TGCTGGACCTCAAAGACGCCTTCTTCTGTCTCCGCCTCCACCCAACAAGCCAGCCGCTCTTCGCCTTCGA
GTGGCGCGACCCGGAGATGGGCATCTCCGGCCAACTGACATGGACACGCCTCCCGCAAGGCTTCAAGAAC
AGCCCGACACTCTTCAACGAGGCGCTCCATAGGGACCTCGCGGATTTTCGCATCCAGCATCCGGACCTCA
TCCTCCTCCAGTATGTGGATGATCTCCTCCTCGCCGCGACCTCCGAGCTGGATTGTCAACAAGGCACACG
CGCGCTCCTCCAAACACTCGGGAACCTCGGCTATCGCGCGTCCGCGAAAAAGGCCCAAATCTGCCAGAAG
CAAGTGAAGTACCTCGGGTATCTGCTCAAGGAAGGCCAACGCTGGCTCACCGAAGCGCGCAAAGAAACAG
TGATGGGGCAACCGACACCGAAAACACCACGCCAGCTGCGCGAGTTTCTCGGCAAAGCCGGCTTCTGTCG
CCTCTTCATCCCGGGCTTTGCCGAGATGGCCGCGCCACTCTACCCACTCACCAAGCCGGGCACACTGTTT
AACTGGGGGCCGGATCAGCAGAAAGCCTACCAAGAGATCAAACAAGCGCTCCTCACCGCCCCAGCGCTCG
GGCTCCCAGATCTCACAAAGCCGTTCGAGCTGTTCGTCGATGAGAAGCAAGGCTACGCGAAGGGCGTGCT
CACACAGAAGCTCGGCCCGTGGAGGAGGCCAGTGGCCTATCTCTCCAAAAAACTCGATCCAGTGGCCGCC
GGCTGGCCACCGTGTCTGCGCATGGTCGCCGCGATTGCCGTGCTCACAAAGGATGCCGGCAAACTCACAA
TGGGCCAGCCGCTGGTGATCCTCGCGCCACATGCCGTGGAAGCCCTCGTCAAACAGCCGCCGGATAGGTG
GCTCTCCAATGCGCGCATGACCCATTACCAAGCGCTCCTCCTCGACACCGATCGCGTCCAGTTCGGCCCA
GTGGTCGCCCTCAATCCGGCGACACTGCTGCCACTCCCAGAGGAGGGCCTCCAACACAACTGTCTGGATA
TTCTCGCGGAAGCGCATGGCACAAGGCCAGACCTCACAGATCAACCGCTCAGCGGCGGCAGCCCGAAGAA
GAAAAGGAAGGTGTGAGCGGCCGCGGTACGCTGAAATCACCAGTCTCTCTCTACAAATCTATCTCTCTCT
ATTTTCTCCATAAATAATGTGTGAGTAGTTTCCCGATAAGGGAAATTAGGGTTCTTATAGGGTTTCGCTC
ATGTGTTGAGCATATAAGAAACCCTTAGTATGTATTTGTATTTGTAAAATACTTCTATCAATAAAATTTC
TAATTCCTAAAACCAAAATCCAGTACTAAAATCCAGATCTCCTAAAGTCCCTATAGATCTTTGTCGTGAA
TATAAACCAGACACGAGACGACTAAACCTGGAGCCCAGACGCCGTTCGAAGCTAGAAGTACCGCTTAGGC
AGGAGGCCGTTAGGGAAAAGATGCTAAGGCAGGGTTGGTTACGTTGACTCCCCCGTAGGTTTGGTTTAAA
TATGATGAAGTGGACGGAAGGAAGGAGGAAGACAAGGAAGGATAAGGTTGCAGGCCCTGTGCAAGGTAAG
AAGATGGAAATTTGATAGAGGTACGCTACTATACTTATACTATACGCTAAGGGAATGCTTGTATTTATAC
CCTATACCCCCTAATAACCCCTTATCAATTTAAGAAATAATCCGCATAAGCCCCCGCTTAAAAATTGGTA
TCAGAGCCATGAATAGGTCTATGACCAAAACTCAAGAGGATAAAACCTCACCAAAATACGAAAGAGTTCT
TAACTCTAAAGATAAAAGATCTTTCAAGATCAAAACTAGTTCCCTCACACCGGTGACGGGGATCGCATGC
GATATCTCGAGATCTAGCTTGGCGTAATCATGGTCATAGCTGTTTCCTGTGTGAAATTGTTATCCGCTCA
CAATTCCACACAACATACGAGCCGGAAGCATAAAGTGTAAAGCCTGGGGTGCCTAATGAGTGAGCTAACT
CACATTAATTGCGTTGCGCTCACTGCCCGCTTTCCAGTCGGGAAACCTGTCGTGCCAGCTGCATTAATGA
ATCGGCCAACGCGCGGGGAGAGGCGGTTTGCGTATTGGGCGCTCTTCCGCTTCCTCGCTCACTGACTCGC
TGCGCTCGGTCGTTCGGCTGCGGCGAGCGGTATCAGCTCACTCAAAGGCGGTAATACGGTTATCCACAGA
ATCAGGGGATAACGCAGGAAAGAACATGTGAGCAAAAGGCCAGCAAAAGGCCAGGAACCGTAAAAAGGCC
GCGTTGCTGGCGTTTTTCCATAGGCTCCGCCCCCCTGACGAGCATCACAAAAATCGACGCTCAAGTCAGA
GGTGGCGAAACCCGACAGGACTATAAAGATACCAGGCGTTTCCCCCTGGAAGCTCCCTCGTGCGCTCTCC
TGTTCCGACCCTGCCGCTTACCGGATACCTGTCCGCCTTTCTCCCTTCGGGAAGCGTGGCGCTTTCTCAT
AGCTCACGCTGTAGGTATCTCAGTTCGGTGTAGGTCGTTCGCTCCAAGCTGGGCTGTGTGCACGAACCCC
CCGTTCAGCCCGACCGCTGCGCCTTATCCGGTAACTATCGTCTTGAGTCCAACCCGGTAAGACACGACTT
ATCGCCACTGGCAGCAGCCACTGGTAACAGGATTAGCAGAGCGAGGTATGTAGGCGGTGCTACAGAGTTC
TTGAAGTGGTGGCCTAACTACGGCTACACTAGAAGAACAGTATTTGGTATCTGCGCTCTGCTGAAGCCAG
TTACCTTCGGAAAAAGAGTTGGTAGCTCTTGATCCGGCAAACAAACCACCGCTGGTAGCGGTGGTTTTTT
TGTTTGCAAGCAGCAGATTACGCGCAGAAAAAAAGGATCTCAAGAAGATCCTTTGATCTTTTCTACGGGG
TCTGACGCTCAGTGGAACGAAAACTCACGTTAAGGGATTTTGGTCATGAGATTATCAAAAAGGATCTTCA
CCTAGATCCTTTTAAATTAAAAATGAAGTTTTAAATCAATCTAAAGTATATATGAGTAAACTTGGTCTGA
CAGTTACCAATGCTTAATCAGTGAGGCACCTATCTCAGCGATCTGTCTATTTCGTTCATCCATAGTTGCC
TGACTCCCCGTCGTGTAGATAACTACGATACGGGAGGGCTTACCATCTGGCCCCAGTGCTGCAATGATAC
CGCGAGACCCACGCTCACCGGCTCCAGATTTATCAGCAATAAACCAGCCAGCCGGAAGGGCCGAGCGCAG
AAGTGGTCCTGCAACTTTATCCGCCTCCATCCAGTCTATTAATTGTTGCCGGGAAGCTAGAGTAAGTAGT
TCGCCAGTTAATAGTTTGCGCAACGTTGTTGCCATTGCTACAGGCATCGTGGTGTCACGCTCGTCGTTTG
GTATGGCTTCATTCAGCTCCGGTTCCCAACGATCAAGGCGAGTTACATGATCCCCCATGTTGTGCAAAAA
AGCGGTTAGCTCCTTCGGTCCTCCGATCGTTGTCAGAAGTAAGTTGGCCGCAGTGTTATCACTCATGGTT
ATGGCAGCACTGCATAATTCTCTTACTGTCATGCCATCCGTAAGATGCTTTTCTGTGACTGGTGAGTACT
CAACCAAGTCATTCTGAGAATAGTGTATGCGGCGACCGAGTTGCTCTTGCCCGGCGTCAATACGGGATAA
TACCGCGCCACATAGCAGAACTTTAAAAGTGCTCATCATTGGAAAACGTTCTTCGGGGCGAAAACTCTCA
AGGATCTTACCGCTGTTGAGATCCAGTTCGATGTAACCCACTCGTGCACCCAACTGATCTTCAGCATCTT
TTACTTTCACCAGCGTTTCTGGGTGAGCAAAAACAGGAAGGCAAAATGCCGCAAAAAAGGGAATAAGGGC
GACACGGAAATGTTGAATACTCATACTCTTCCTTTTTCAATATTATTGAAGCATTTATCAGGGTTATTGT
CTCATGAGCGGATACATATTTGAATGTATTTAGAAAAATAAACAAATAGGGGTTCCGCGCACATTTCCCC
GAAAAGTGCCACCTGCCAGTGCCAAG
